>Addgene plasmid #104972 | pSMPP-mCherry-hTRIM21 | addgene full sequence | sequence record 354489 | Addgene NGS Result
GTACGGCCCTGGGGACGTCGTCGCGGGTGGCGAGGCGCACCGTGGGCTTGTACTCGGTCATGGTAAGCTT
GGGCTGCAGGTCGAAAGGCCCGGAGATGAGGAAGAGGAGAACAGCGCGGCAGACGTGCGCTTTTGAAGCG
TGCAGAATGCCGGGCCTCCGGAGGACCTTCGGGCGCCCGCCCCGCCCCTGAGCCCGCCCCTGAGCCCGCC
CCCGGACCCACCCCTTCCCAGCCTCTGAGCCCAGAAAGCGAAGGAGCAAAGCTGCTATTGGCCGCTGCCC
CAAAGGCCTACCCGCTTCCATTGCTCAGCGGTGCTGTCCATCTGCACGAGACTAGTGAGACGTGCTACTT
CCATTTGTCACGTCCTGCACGACGCGAGCTGCGGGGCGGGGGGGAACTTCCTGACTAGGGGAGGAGTAGA
AGGTGGCGCGAAGGGGCCACCAAAGAACGGAGCCGGTTGGCGCCTACCGGTGGATGTGGAATGTGTGCGA
GGCCAGAGGCCACTTGTGTAGCGCCAAGTGCCCAGCGGGGCTGCTAAAGCGCATGCTCCAGACTGCCTTG
GGAAAAGCGCCTCCCCTACCCGGTAGAATTGATGGGAAGGAAGGTCCGCTGGATTGAGGGCCGAAGGGAC
GTAGCAGAAGGACGTCCCGCGCAGAATCCAGGTGGCAACACAGGCGAGCAGCCAAGGAAAGGACGATGAT
TTCCCCGACAACACCACGGAATTGTCAGTGCCCAACAGCCGAGCCCCTGTCCAGCAGCGGGCAAGGCAGG
CGGCGATGAGTTCCGCCGTGGCAATAGGGAGGGGGAAAGCGAAAGTCCCGGAAAGGAGCTGACAGGTGGT
GGCAATGCCCCAACCAGTGGGGGTTGCGTCAGCAAACACAGTGCACACCACGCCACGTTGCCTGACAACG
GGCCACAACTCCTCATAAAGAGACAGCAACCAGGATTTATACAAGGAGGAGAAAATGAAAGCCATACGGG
AAGCAATAGCATGATACAAAGGCATTAAAGCAGCGTATCCACATAGCGTAAAAGGAGCAACATAGTTAAG
AATACCAGTCAATCTTTCACAAATTTTGTAATCCAGAGGTTGATTATCGATAAGCTTGATATCAAGCTTG
CATGCCTGCAGGTCGACTCTAGAGTCGCGGCCGCTCA
[1425 nt withheld, positions 1158-2582]
GGTGGCACGCGTCTTGTACAGCTCGTCCATGCCGCCGGTGGAGTGGCGGCCCTCGGCGCGTTCGTACTGT
TCCACGATGGTGTAGTCCTCGTTGTGGGAGGTGATGTCCAACTTGATGTTGACGTTGTAGGCGCCGGGCA
GCTGCACGGGCTTCTTGGCCTTGTAGGTGGTCTTGACCTCAGCGTCGTAGTGGCCGCCGTCCTTCAGCTT
CAGCCTCTGCTTGATCTCGCCCTTCAGGGCGCCGTCCTCGGGGTACATCCGCTCGGAGGAGGCCTCCCAG
CCCATGGTCTTCTTCTGCATTACGGGGCCGTCGGAGGGGAAGTTGGTGCCGCGCAGCTTCACCTTGTAGA
TGAACTCGCCGTCCTGCAGGGAGGAGTCCTGGGTCACGGTCACCACGCCGCCGTCCTCGAAGTTCATCAC
GCGCTCCCACTTGAAGCCCTCGGGGAAGGACAGCTTCAAGTAGTCGGGGATGTCGGCGGGGTGCTTCACG
TAGGCCTTGGAGCCGTACATGAACTGAGGGGACAGGATGTCCCAGGCGAAGGGCAGGGGGCCACCCTTGG
TCACCTTCAGCTTGGCGGTCTGGGTGCCCTCGTAGGGGCGGCCCTCGCCCTCGCCCTCGATCTCGAACTC
GTGGCCGTTCACGGAGCCCTCCATGTGCACCTTGAAGCGCATGAACTCCTTGATGATGGCCATGTTATCC
TCCTCGCCCTTGCTCACCATGGTGGCGGATCCCCCCCGGGCGACTCAGTCTGTCGGAGGACTGGCGCGCC
GAGTGAGGGGTTGTGAGCTCTTTTATAGAGCTCGGGAAGCAGAAGCGCGCGAACAGAAGCGAGAAGCAGG
CTGATTGGTTAATTCAAATAAGGCGCAGGGTCATTTCAGGTCCTTGGGGGAGCCTGGAAACATCTGATGG
GTCTTAAGAAACTGCTGAGGGTTGGGCCATATCTGGGGACCATCTGTTCTTGGCCTCGGGCCGGGGCCGA
AACTGCGGTGACCATCTGTTCTTGGCCCCGGGCCGGGGCCGAAACTGCTCACCGCAGATATCCTGTTTGG
CCCAACGTTAGCTATTTTCATGTACCCGCCCTTGATCTGAACTTCTCTATTCTTGGTTTGGTATTTTTCC
ATGCCTTGCAAAATGGCGTTACTGCAGCTAGCTTGCCAAACCTACAGGTGGGGTCTTTCATTCCCCCCTT
TTTCTGGAGACTAAATAAAATCTTTTATTTTATCGGGGCTGCAGGAATTCGATATCAAGCTTATCGATCC
AAACTGGATCTCTGCTGTCCCTGTAATAAACCCGAAAATTTTGAATTTTTGTAATTTGTTTTTGTAATTC
TTTAGTTTGTATGTCTGTTGCTATTATGTCTACTATTCTTTCCCCTGCACTGTACCCCCCAATCCCCCCT
TTTCTTTTAAAATTGTGGATGAATACTGCCATTTGGCGATACCGTCGAGATCCGTTCACTAATCGAATGG
ATCTGTCTCTGTCTCTCTCTCCACCTTCTTCTTCTATTCCTTCGGGCCTGTCGGGTCCCCTCGGGGTTGG
GAGGTGGGTCTGAAACGATAATGGTGAATATCCCTGCCTAACTCTATTCACTATAGAAAGTACAGCAAAA
ACTATTCTTAAACCTACCAAGCCTCCTACTATCATTATGAATAATTTTATATACCACAGCCAATTTGTTA
TGTTAAACCAATTCCACAAACTTGCCCATTTATCTAATTCCAATAATTCTTGTTCATTCTTTTCTTGCTG
GTTTTGCGATTCTTCAATTAAGGAGTGTATTAAGCTTGTGTAATTGTTAATTTCTCTGTCCCACTCCATC
CAGGTCGTGTGATTCCAAATCTGTTCCAGAGATTTATTACTCCAACTAGCATTCCAAGGCACAGCAGTGG
TGCAAATGAGTTTTCCAGAGCAACCCCAAATCCCCAGGAGCTGTTGATCCTTTAGGTATCTTTCCACAGC
CAGGATTCTTGCCTGGAGCTGCTTGATGCCCCAGACTGTGAGTTGCAACAGATGCTGTTGCGCCTCAATA
GCCCTCAGCAAATTGTTCTGCTGCTGCACTATACCAGACAATAATTGTCTGGCCTGTACCGTCAGCGTCA
TTGACGCTGCGCCCATAGTGCTTCCTGCTGCTCCCAAGAACCCAAGGAACAAAGCTCCTATTCCCACTGC
TCTTTTTTCTCTCTGCACCACTCTTCTCTTTGCCTTGGTGGGTGCTACTCCTAATGGTTCAATTTTTACT
ACTTTATATTTATATAATTCACTTCTCCAATTGTCCCTCATATCTCCTCCTCCAGGTCTGAAGATCAGCG
GCCGGCCGCTTGCTGTGCGGTGGTCTTACTTTTGTTTTGCTCTTCCTCTATCTTGTCTAAAGCTTCCTTG
GTGTCTTTTATCTCTATCCTTTGATGCACACAATAGAGGGTTGCTACTGTATTATATAATGATCTAAGTT
CTTCTGATCCTGTCTGAAGGGATGGTTGTAGCTGTCCCAGTATTTGTCTACAGCCTTCTGATGTTTCTAA
CAGGCCAGGATTAACTGCGAATCGTTCTAGCTCCCTGCTTGCCCATACTATATGTTTTAATTTATATTTT
TTCTTTCCCCCTGGCCTTAACCGAATTTTTTCCCATCGCGATCTAATTCTCCCCCGCTTAATACTGACGC
TCTCGCACCCATCTCTCTCCTTCTAGCCTCCGCTAGTCAAAATTTTTGGCGTACTCACCAGTCGCCGCCC
CTCGCCTCTTGCCGTGCGCGCTTCAGCAAGCCGAGTCCTGCGTCGAGAGAGCTCCTCTGGTTTCCCTTTC
GCTTTCAAGTCCCTGTTCGGGCGCCACTGCTAGAGATTTTCCACACTGACTAAAAGGGTCTGAGGGATCT
CTAGTTACCAGAGTCACACAACAGACGGGCACACACTACTTGAAGCACTCAAGGCAAGCTTTATTGAGGC
TTAAGCAGTGGGTTCCCTAGTTAGCCAGAGAGCTCCCAGGCTCAGATCTGGTCTAACCAGAGAGACCCAG
TACAGGCAAAAAGCAGCTGCTTATATGCAGGATCTGAGGGCTCGCCACTCCCCAGTCCCGCCCAGGCCAC
GCCTCCCTGGAAAGTCCCCAGCGGAAAGTCCCTTGTAGCAAGCTCGATATCAGCAGTTCTTGAAGTACTC
CGGATGCAGCTCTCGGGCCACGTGATGAAATGCTAGGCGGCTGTCAAACCTCCACTCTAACACTTCTCTC
TCCGGGTCATCCATCCCATGCAGGCTCACAGGGTGTAACAAGCTGGTGTTCTCTCCTTTATTGGCCTCTT
CTACCTTATCTGGCTCAACTGGTACTAGCTTGTAGCACCATCCAAAGGTCAGTGGATATCTGACCCCTGG
CCCTGGTGTGTAGTTCTGCTAATCAGGGAAGTAGCCTTGTGTGTGGTAGATCCACAGATCAAGGATATCT
TGTCTTCTTTGGGAGTGAATTAGCCCTTCCAACTACTAAGTTTGTAGTACATATTTAACAAATACAATTT
CTTTAAAATGAAAATAATTCAGAGGAATCACAGGTTTAGAGTAAATGAAACCACAGGTAATTGGCAGTGG
TAATAGGGTATGGGGTGGGAAGTTTGGGATGATTTTGGTTAGCTTGAGTTATCCAGTTGATCCAGACATG
ATAAGATACATTGATGAGTTTGGACAAACCACAACTAGAATGCAGTGAAAAAAATGCTTTATTTGTGAAA
TTTGTGATGCTATTGCTTTATTTGTAACCATTATAAGCTGCAATAAACAAGTTAACAACAACAATTGCAT
TCATTTTATGTTTCAGGTTCAGGGGGAGGTGTGGGAGGTTTTTTAAAGCAAGTAAAACCTCTACAAATGT
GGTATGGCTGATTATGATCTCTAGTCAAGGCACTATACATCAAATATTCCTTATTAACCCCTTTACAAAT
TAAAAAGCTAAAGGTACACAATTTTTGAGCATAGTTATTAATAGCAGACACTCTATGCCTGTGTGGAGTA
AGAAAAAACAGTATGTTATGATTATAACTGTTATGCCTACTTATAAAGGTTACAGAATATTTTTCCATAA
TTTTCTTGTATAGCAGTGCAGCTTTTTCCTTTGTGGTGTAAATAGCAAAGCAAGCAAGAGTTCTATTACT
AAACACAGCATGACTCAAAAAACTTAGCAATTCTGAAGGAAAGTCCTTGGGGTCTTCTACCTTTCTCTTC
TTTTTTGGAGGAGTAGAATGTTGAGAGTCAGCAGTAGCCTCATCATCACTAGATGGCATTTCTTCTGAGC
AAAACAGGTTTTCCTCATTAAAGGCATTCCACCACTGCTCCCATTCATCAGTTCCATAGGTTGGAATCTA
AAATACACAAACAATTAGAATCAGTAGTTTAACACATTATACACTTAAAAATTTTATATTTACCTTAGAG
CTTTAAATCTCTGTAGGTAGTTTGTCCAATTATGTCACACCACAGAAGTAAGGTTCCTTCACAAAGATCC
GGGGCCCACTCATAAATCCAGTTGCCGCCACGGTAGCCAATCACCGTATCGTATAAATCATCGTCGGTAC
GTTCGGCATCGCTCATCACAATACGTGCCTGGACGTCGAGGATTTCGCGTGGGTCAATGCCGCGCCAGAT
CCACATCAGACGGTTAATCATGCGATACCAGTGAGGGATGGTTTTACCATCAAGGGCCGACTGCACAGGC
GGTTGTGCGCCGTGATTAAAGCGGCGGACTAGCGTCGAGGTTTCAGGATGTTTAAAGCGGGGTTTGAACA
GGGTTTCGCTCAGGTTTGCCTGTGTCATGGATGCAGCCTCCAGAATACTTACTGGAAACTATTGTAACCC
GCCTGAAGTTAAAAAGAACAACGCCCGGCAGTGCCAGGCGTTGAAAAGATTAGCGACCGGAGATTGGCGG
GACGAATACGACGCCCATATCCCACGGCTGTTCAATCCAGGTATCTTGCGGGATATCAACAACATAGTCA
TCAACCAGCGGACGACCAGCCGGTTTTGCGAAGATGGTGACAAAGTGCGCTTTTGGATACATTTCACGAA
TCGCAACCGCAGTACCACCGGTATCCACCAGGTCATCAATAACGATGAAGCCTTCGCCATCGCCTTCTGC
GCGTTTCAGCACTTTAAGCTCGCGCTGGTTGTCGTGATCGTAGCTGGAAATACAAACGGTATCGACATGA
CGAATACCCAGTTCACGCGCCAGTAACGCACCCGGTACAGACCGCCACGGCTTACGGCAATAATGCCTTT
CCATTGTTCAGAAGGCATCAGTCGGCTTGCGAGTTTACGTGCATGGATCTGCAACATGTCCCAGGTGACG
ATGTATTTTTCGCTCATGTGAAGTGTCCCAGCCTGTTTATCTACGGCTTAAAAAGTGTTCGAGGGGAAAA
TAGGTTGCGCGAGATTATAGAGATCTGGCGCACTAAAAACCAGTATTTCACATGAGTCCGCGTCTTTTTA
CGCACTGCCTCTCCCTGACGCGGGATAAAGTGGTATTCTCAAACATATCTCGCAAGCCTGTCTTGTGTCC
AAGCTTTTTGCAAAAGCCTAGGCCTCCAAAAAAGCCTCCTCACTACTTCTGGAATAGCTCAGAGGCCGAG
GCGGCCTCGGCCTCTGCATAAATAAAAAAAATTAGTCAGCCATGGGGCGGAGAATGGGCGGAACTGGGCG
GAGTTAGGGGCGGGATGGGCGGAGTTAGGGGCGGGACTATGGTTGCTGACTAATTGAGATGCATGCTTTG
CATACTTCTGCCTGCTGGGGAGCCTGGGGACTTTCCACACCTGGTTGCTGACTAATTGAGATGCATGCTT
TGCATACTTCTGCCTGCTGGGGAGCCTGGGGACTTTCCACACCCTAACTGACACACATTCCACAGCTGCA
TTAATGAATCGGCCAACGCGCGGGGAGAGGCGGTTTGCGTATTGGGCGCTCTTCCGCTTCCTCGCTCACT
GACTCGCTGCGCTCGGTCGTTCGGCTGCGGCGAGCGGTATCAGCTCACTCAAAGGCGGTAATACGGTTAT
CCACAGAATCAGGGGATAACGCAGGAAAGAACATGTGAGCAAAAGGCCAGCAAAAGGCCAGGAACCGTAA
AAAGGCCGCGTTGCTGGCGTTTTTCCATAGGCTCCGCCCCCCTGACGAGCATCACAAAAATCGACGCTCA
AGTCAGAGGTGGCGAAACCCGACAGGACTATAAAGATACCAGGCGTTTCCCCCTGGAAGCTCCCTCGTGC
GCTCTCCTGTTCCGACCCTGCCGCTTACCGGATACCTGTCCGCCTTTCTCCCTTCGGGAAGCGTGGCGCT
TTCTCATAGCTCACGCTGTAGGTATCTCAGTTCGGTGTAGGTCGTTCGCTCCAAGCTGGGCTGTGTGCAC
GAACCCCCCGTTCAGCCCGACCGCTGCGCCTTATCCGGTAACTATCGTCTTGAGTCCAACCCGGTAAGAC
ACGACTTATCGCCACTGGCAGCAGCCACTGGTAACAGGATTAGCAGAGCGAGGTATGTAGGCGGTGCTAC
AGAGTTCTTGAAGTGGTGGCCTAACTACGGCTACACTAGAAGAACAGTATTTGGTATCTGCGCTCTGCTG
AAGCCAGTTACCTTCGGAAAAAGAGTTGGTAGCTCTTGATCCGGCAAACAAACCACCGCTGGTAGCGGTG
GTTTTTTTGTTTGCAAGCAGCAGATTACGCGCAGAAAAAAAGGATCTCAAGAAGATCCTTTGATCTTTTC
TACGGGGTCTGACGCTCAGTGGAACGAAAACTCACGTTAAGGGATTTTGGTCATGAGATTATCAAAAAGG
ATCTTCACCTAGATCCTTTTAAATTAAAAATGAAGTTTTAAATCAATCTAAAGTATATATGAGTAAACTT
GGTCTGACAGTTACCAATGCTTAATCAGTGAGGCACCTATCTCAGCGATCTGTCTATTTCGTTCATCCAT
AGTTGCCTGACTCCCCGTCGTGTAGATAACTACGATACGGGAGGGCTTACCATCTGGCCCCAGTGCTGCA
ATGATACCGCGAGACCCACGCTCACCGGCTCCAGATTTATCAGCAATAAACCAGCCAGCCGGAAGGGCCG
AGCGCAGAAGTGGTCCTGCAACTTTATCCGCCTCCATCCAGTCTATTAATTGTTGCCGGGAAGCTAGAGT
AAGTAGTTCGCCAGTTAATAGTTTGCGCAACGTTGTTGCCATTGCTACAGGCATCGTGGTGTCACGCTCG
TCGTTTGGTATGGCTTCATTCAGCTCCGGTTCCCAACGATCAAGGCGAGTTACATGATCCCCCATGTTGT
GCAAAAAAGCGGTTAGCTCCTTCGGTCCTCCGATCGTTGTCAGAAGTAAGTTGGCCGCAGTGTTATCACT
CATGGTTATGGCAGCACTGCATAATTCTCTTACTGTCATGCCATCCGTAAGATGCTTTTCTGTGACTGGT
GAGTACTCAACCAAGTCATTCTGAGAATAGTGTATGCGGCGACCGAGTTGCTCTTGCCCGGCGTCAATAC
GGGATAATACCGCGCCACATAGCAGAACTTTAAAAGTGCTCATCATTGGAAAACGTTCTTCGGGGCGAAA
ACTCTCAAGGATCTTACCGCTGTTGAGATCCAGTTCGATGTAACCCACTCGTGCACCCAACTGATCTTCA
GCATCTTTTACTTTCACCAGCGTTTCTGGGTGAGCAAAAACAGGAAGGCAAAATGCCGCAAAAAAGGGAA
TAAGGGCGACACGGAAATGTTGAATACTCATACTCTTCCTTTTTCAATATTATTGAAGCATTTATCAGGG
TTATTGTCTCATGAGCGGATACATATTTGAATGTATTTAGAAAAATAAACAAATAGGGGTTCCGCGCACA
TTTCCCCGAAAAGTGCCACCTGACGTCTAAGAAACCATTATTATCATGACATTAACCTATAAAAATAGGC
GTATCACGAGGCCCTTTCGTCTCGCGCGTTTCGGTGATGACGGTGAAAACCTCTGACACATGCAGCTCCC
GGAGACGGTCACAGCTTGTCTGTAAGCGGATGCCGGGAGCAGACAAGCCCGTCAGGGCGCGTCAGCGGGT
GTTGGCGGGTGTCGGGGCTGGCTTAACTATGCGGCATCAGAGCAGATTGTACTGAGAGTGCACCATTCGA
CGCTCTCCCTTATGCGACTCCTGCATTAGGAAGCAGCCCAGTAGTAGGTTGAGGCCGTTGAGCACCGCCG
CCGCAAGGAATGGTGCATGCAAGGAGATGGCGCCCAACAGTCCCCCGGCCACGGGGCCTGCCACCATACC
CACGCCGAAACAAGCGCTCATGAGCCCGAAGTGGCGAGCCCGATCTTCCCCATCGGTGATGTCGGCGATA
TAGGCGCCAGCAACCGCACCTGTGGCGCCGGTGATGCCGGCCACGATGCGTCCGGCGTAGAGGATCTGGC
TAGCGATGACCCTGCTGATTGGTTCGCTGACCATTTCCGGGTGCGGGACGGCGTTACCAGAAACTCAGAA
GGTTCGTCCAACCAAACCGACTCTGACGGCAGTTTACGAGAGAGATGATAGGGTCTGCTTCAGTAAGCCA
GATGCTACACAATTAGGCTTGTACATATTGTCGTTAGAACGCGGCTACAATTAATACATAACCTTATGTA
TCATACACATACGATTTAGGTGACACTATAGAATACACGGAATTAATTCTAGATGCTGCTAGAGATTTTC
CACACTGACTAAAAGGGTCTGAGGGATCTCTAGTTACCAGAGTCACACAACAGACGGGCACACACTACTT
GAAGCACTCAAGGCAAGCTTTATTGAGGCTTAAGCAGTGGGTTCCCTAGTTAGCCAGAGAGCTCCCAGGC
TCAGATCTGGTCTAACCAGAGAGACCCAGTACAAGCAAAAAGCAGATCTTGTCTTCGTTGGGAGTGAATT
AGCCCTTCCAGTCCCCCCTTTTCTTTTAAAAAGTGGCTAAGATCTACAGCTGCCTTGTAAGTCATTGGTC
TTAAAGGTACCGAGCTCGAATTAATTCCCTCGAGTCAGGCACCGGGCTTGCGGGTCATGCACCAGGTGCG
CGGTCCTTCGGGCACCTCGACGTCGGCGGTGACGGTGAAGCCGAGCCGCTCGTAGAAGGGGAGGTTGCGG
GGCGCGGAGGTCTCCAGGAAGGCGGGCACCCCGGCGCGCTCGGCCGCCTCCACTCCGGGGAGCACGACGG
CGCTGCCCAGACCCTTGCCCTGGTGGTCGGGCGAGACGCCGACGGTGGCCAGGAACCACGCGGGCTCCTT
GGGCCGGTGCGGCGCCAGGAGGCCTTCCATCTGTTGCTGCGCGGCCAGCCGGGAACCGCTCAACTCGGCC
ATGCGCGGGCCGATCTCGGCGAACACCGCCCCCGCTTCGACGCTCTCCGGCGTGGTCCAGACCGCCACCG
CGGCGCCGTCGTCCGCGACCCACACCTTGCCGATGTCGAGCCCGACGCGCGTGAGGAAGAGTTCTTGCAG
CTCGGTGACCCGCTCGATGTGGCGGTCCGGATCGACGGTGTGGCGCGTGGCGGGGTAGTCGGCGAACGCG
GCGGCGAGGGTGC
Features (pLannotate 1.2.2; 35 found; start..end, strand, type, name):
     82..581     -  promoter       PGK promoter: mouse phosphoglycerate kinase 1 promoter
    594..1095    -  misc_feature   WPRE (fragment): woodchuck hepatitis virus posttranscriptional regulatory element
   1095..1113    -  misc_feature   MCS (fragment): pBluescript multiple cloning site
   1114..1144    -  misc_feature   MCS (fragment): pUC18/19 multiple cloning site
   1158..2582    -  CDS            TRIM21 (sequence withheld): RO52_HUMAN - Also known as RNF81, RO52, SSA1. Experimental evidence at protein level: Swiss-Prot protein existence level 1. E3 ubiquitin-protein ligase whose activity is dependent on E2 enzymes, UBE2D1, UBE2D2, UBE2E1 and UBE2E2. Forms a ubiquitin ligase complex in cooperation with the E2 UBE2D2 that is used not only for the ubiquitination of USP4 and IKBKB but also for its self-ubiquitination. Component of cullin-RING-based SCF (SKP1-CUL1-F-box protein) E3 ubiquitin-protein ligase complexes such as SCF(SKP2)-like complexes. A TRIM21-containing SCF(SKP2)-like complex is shown to mediate ubiqui
   2595..3302    -  CDS            mCherry: mCherry is a basic (constitutively fluorescent) red fluorescent protein published in 2004, derived from Discosoma sp.. It is reported to be a very rapidly-maturing monomer with low acid sensitivity.
   3317..3724    -  promoter       SFFV promoter: spleen focus-forming virus long terminal repeat (LTR) promoter
   3808..3840    +  misc_feature   MCS (fragment): pBluescript multiple cloning site
   3877..3994    -  misc_feature   cPPT/CTS: central polypurine tract and central termination sequence of HIV-1
   4031..4131    -  CDS            Rev (fragment): human immunodeficiency virus 1 (HIV-1) Rev protein; rev; enhances nuclear export of unspliced and incompletely spliced viral mRNAs
   4508..4741    -  misc_feature   RRE: The Rev response element (RRE) of HIV-1 allows for Rev-dependent mRNA export from the nucleus to the cytoplasm.
   4916..5254    -  CDS            HIV-1 gag (fragment): gag protein from human immunodeficiency virus 1; gag
   5238..5363    -  misc_feature   HIV-1 Ψ: packaging signal of human immunodeficiency virus type 1
   5410..5667    -  LTR            5' LTR (truncated): truncated 5' long terminal repeat (LTR) from HIV-1
   5715..6044    -  CDS            nef (fragment): NEF_HV1BR - Experimental evidence at protein level: Swiss-Prot protein existence level 1. Extracellular Nef protein targets CD4(+) T-lymphocytes for apoptosis by interacting with CXCR4 surface receptors (PubMed:14990729). From Human immunodeficiency virus type 1 group M subtype B (isolate BRU/LAI) (HIV-1).
   6211..6345    -  polyA_signal   SV40 poly(A) signal: SV40 polyadenylation signal
   6368..6451    -  CDS            large T antigen (fragment): large T antigen from SV40 (simian virus 40)
   6770..6790    -  CDS            SV40 NLS: nuclear localization signal of SV40 (simian virus 40) large T antigen
   6920..6985    -  intron         small t intron: SV40 (simian virus 40) small t antigen intron
   6987..7061    -  CDS            small t antigen (fragment): SV40 (simian virus 40) small t antigen
   7065..7370    -  CDS            frsA (fragment): FRSA_ECOLI - Also known as yafA. Experimental evidence at protein level: Swiss-Prot protein existence level 1. Catalyzes the hydrolysis of esters (PubMed:15808744). Displays esterase activity toward pNP-butyrate (PubMed:15808744). May stimulate mixed-acid fermentation by acting as a fermentation/respiration switch that down-regulates respiration and up- regulates fermentation rates (PubMed:15169777). From Escherichia coli (strain K12).
   7465..7800    -  CDS            gpt (fragment): XGPT_ECOLI - Also known as gpp, gxu. Experimental evidence at protein level: Swiss-Prot protein existence level 1. Purine salvage pathway enzyme that catalyzes the transfer of the ribosyl-5-phosphate group from 5-phospho-alpha-D-ribose 1- diphosphate (PRPP) to the N9 position of the 6-oxopurines guanine and xanthine to form the corresponding ribonucleotides GMP (guanosine 5'- monophosphate) and XMP (xanthosine 5'-monophosphate), with the release of PPi. To a lesser extent, also acts on hypoxanthine (PubMed:9100006, PubMed:3886014). Does not ribophosphorylate adenine (PubMed:3886014). From Esch
   7800..7919    -  CDS            gpt (fragment): XGPT_ECOLI - Also known as gpp, gxu. Experimental evidence at protein level: Swiss-Prot protein existence level 1. Purine salvage pathway enzyme that catalyzes the transfer of the ribosyl-5-phosphate group from 5-phospho-alpha-D-ribose 1- diphosphate (PRPP) to the N9 position of the 6-oxopurines guanine and xanthine to form the corresponding ribonucleotides GMP (guanosine 5'- monophosphate) and XMP (xanthosine 5'-monophosphate), with the release of PPi. To a lesser extent, also acts on hypoxanthine (PubMed:9100006, PubMed:3886014). Does not ribophosphorylate adenine (PubMed:3886014). From Esch
   8119..8448    -  promoter       SV40 promoter: SV40 enhancer and early promoter
   8455..8511    -  CDS            lacI (fragment): lac repressor; lacI; The lac repressor binds to the lac operator to inhibit transcription in E. coli. This inhibition can be relieved by adding lactose or isopropyl-β-D-thiogalactopyranoside (IPTG).
   8694..9282    -  rep_origin     ori: high-copy-number ColE1/pMB1/pBR322/pUC origin of replication
   9453..10313   -  CDS            AmpR: β-lactamase; bla; confers resistance to ampicillin, carbenicillin, and related antibiotics
  10314..10418   -  promoter       AmpR promoter: bla
  10513..10548   +  CDS            rop (fragment): Rop protein, which maintains plasmids at low copy number; rop
  10650..10698   +  misc_feature   bom (fragment): basis of mobility region from pBR322
  10699..10978   -  CDS            TcR (fragment): tetracycline efflux protein; tet; confers resistance to tetracycline
  11206..11224   +  promoter       SP6 promoter: promoter for bacteriophage SP6 RNA polymerase
  11249..11482   -  LTR            3' LTR (ΔU3): self-inactivating 3' long terminal repeat (LTR) from HIV-1
  11484..11552   -  CDS            nef (fragment): NEF_HV1Z2 - Experimental evidence at protein level: Swiss-Prot protein existence level 1. Extracellular Nef protein targets CD4(+) T-lymphocytes for apoptosis by interacting with CXCR4 surface receptors. From Human immunodeficiency virus type 1 group M subtype D (isolate Z2/CDC-Z34) (HIV-1).
  11577..61      -  CDS            PuroR (across the origin): puromycin N-acetyltransferase; pac from Streptomyces alboniger; confers resistance to puromycin
