[The description below was written by a language model from this plasmid's Addgene catalogue record and pLannotate feature annotations shown in this document.]
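Description:
pSMPP-mCherry-hTRIM21 is an HIV-1-based lentiviral transfer plasmid of about 12.1 kb, built on the pSMPP backbone, that delivers human TRIM21 fused at its N terminus to the red fluorescent protein mCherry. In bacteria it is maintained through a ColE1/pUC-type origin and selected with ampicillin via the β-lactamase gene. The backbone outside the viral region also carries remnants of older vector lineages, including an SV40 promoter with fragmentary gpt sequence, SV40 small t intron and polyadenylation signal, and pieces of tetracycline resistance, rop and bom elements. These are annotated only as fragments and are not described as functional parts of the design.

The proviral cassette lies between a truncated 5' LTR and a self-inactivating ΔU3 3' LTR. It contains the Ψ packaging signal with adjoining gag sequence, the Rev response element for Rev-dependent nuclear export of the genomic RNA, and the cPPT/CTS, which aids nuclear import of the reverse-transcribed genome. Within this frame, the spleen focus-forming virus (SFFV) promoter drives the mCherry-TRIM21 open reading frame, followed by a WPRE fragment that enhances transcript expression. Downstream, a mouse PGK promoter drives puromycin N-acetyltransferase, so transduced cells can be selected with puromycin and also identified by red fluorescence.

TRIM21 is an E3 ubiquitin ligase, and the associated publication describes a method for acute, rapid degradation of endogenous proteins. The plasmid therefore appears intended for making cells that stably overexpress a traceable TRIM21 for that approach. Virus production requires packaging and envelope functions supplied in trans, since only fragments of viral genes remain.
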