Addgene plasmid #104972: pSMPP-mCherry-hTRIM21
Purpose: Lentiviral Transfer Plasmid with mCherry-tagged human TRIM21
Depositing lab: Leo James. Depositing organization: MRC Laboratory of Molecular Biology. Publication: A Method for the Acute and Rapid Degradation of Endogenous Proteins. Clift D, McEwan WA, Labzin LI, Konieczny V, Mogessie B, James LC, Schuh M. Cell. 2017 Nov 13. pii: S0092-8674(17)31255-2. doi: 10.1016/j.cell.2017.10.033. PubMed 29153837.
Backbone
  Vector backbone: pSMPP
  Backbone manufacturer: William A. McEwan (MRC LMB)
  Backbone size w/o insert (bp): 10016
  Total vector size (bp): 12112
  Vector type: Lentiviral
  Selectable markers: Puromycin
Growth in bacteria
  Bacterial resistance: Ampicillin, 100 μg/mL
  Growth temperature: 37°C
  Growth strain: NEB Stable
  Copy number: Unknown
Gene/Insert
  Gene/Insert name: Tripartite Motif containing 21
  Species: H. sapiens (human)
  Insert size (bp): 1428
  Entrez Gene: TRIM21 (a.k.a. RNF81, RO52, Ro/SSA, SSA, SSA1)
  Promoter: SFFV
  Tag / fusion protein: mCherry (N terminal on insert)
  Cloning method: Restriction Enzyme; 5′ cloning site none (unknown if destroyed); 3′ cloning site NotI (not destroyed)
  Sequencing primers: 5′ TGCTTCTCGCTTCTGTTCG; 3′ ATAGCGTAAAAGGAGCAACATAG
Terms and licenses: Academic/Nonprofit Terms; Industry Terms: Not Available to Industry
How to cite: pSMPP-mCherry-hTRIM21 was a gift from Leo James (Addgene plasmid # 104972 ; http://n2t.net/addgene:104972 ; RRID:Addgene_104972)
